>Addgene plasmid #39401 | TAL2043 | depositor partial sequence | sequence record 49703 | TAL2043 sequence 1334 bps
GAACCTGACCCCAGACCAGGTAGTCGCAATCGCGTCAAACGGAGGGGGAAAGCAAGCCCTGGAAACCGTG
CAAAGGTTGTTGCCGGTCCTTTGTCAAGACCACGGCCTTACACCGGAGCAAGTCGTGGCCATTGCAAATA
ATAACGGTGGCAAACAGGCTCTTGAGACGGTTCAGAGACTTCTCCCAGTTCTCTGTCAAGCCCACGGGCT
GACTCCCGATCAAGTTGTAGCGATTGCGTCCAACGGTGGAGGGAAACAAGCATTGGAGACTGTCCAACGG
CTCCTTCCCGTGTTGTGTCAAGCCCACGGTTTGACGCCTGCACAAGTGGTCGCCATCGCCAACAACAACG
GCGGTAAGCAGGCGCTGGAAACAGTACAGCGCCTGCTGCCTGTACTGTGCCAGGATCATGGACTGACCCC
AGACCAGGTAGTCGCAATCGCGAACAATAATGGGGGAAAGCAAGCCCTGGAAACCGTGCAAAGGTTGTTG
CCGGTCCTTTGTCAAGACCACGGCCTTACACCGGAGCAAGTCGTGGCCATTGCATCCCACGACGGTGGCA
AACAGGCTCTTGAGACGGTTCAGAGACTTCTCCCAGTTCTCTGTCAAGCCCACGGGCTGACTCCCGATCA
AGTTGTAGCGATTGCGTCGCATGACGGAGGGAAACAAGCATTGGAGACTGTCCAACGGCTCCTTCCCGTG
TTGTGTCAAGCCCACGGTTTGACGCCTGCACAAGTGGTCGCCATCGCCAACAACAACGGCGGTAAGCAGG
CGCTGGAAACAGTACAGCGCCTGCTGCCTGTACTGTGCCAGGATCATGGACTGACCCCAGACCAGGTAGT
CGCAATCGCGTCAAACGGAGGGGGAAAGCAAGCCCTGGAAACCGTGCAAAGGTTGTTGCCGGTCCTTTGT
CAAGACCACGGCCTTACACCGGAGCAAGTCGTGGCCATTGCAAGCAATGGGGGTGGCAAACAGGCTCTTG
AGACGGTTCAGAGACTTCTCCCAGTTCTCTGTCAAGCCCACGGGCTGACTCCCGATCAAGTTGTAGCGAT
TGCGTCCAACGGTGGAGGGAAACAAGCATTGGAGACTGTCCAACGGCTCCTTCCCGTGTTGTGTCAAGCC
CACGGTTTGACGCCTGCACAAGTGGTCGCCATCGCCTCCAATATTGGCGGTAAGCAGGCGCTGGAAACAG
TACAGCGCCTGCTGCCTGTACTGTGCCAGGATCATGGACTGACCCCAGACCAGGTAGTCGCAATCGCGTC
ACATGACGGGGGAAAGCAAGCCCTGGAAACCGTGCAAAGGTTGTTGCCGGTCCTTTGTCAAGACCACGGC
CTGA
