>Addgene plasmid #39401 | TAL2043 | addgene partial sequence | sequence record 52607 | JDS-TALEN-F 5'-TAGGGGTCGGTAAACAGTGG-3'
TGTGGCGGGTGAGCTTAGGGGGCCTCCGCTCCAGCTCGACACCGGGCAGCTGCTGAAGATCGCGAAGAGA
GGGGGAGTAACAGCGGTAGAGGCAGTGCACGCCTGGCGCAATGCGCTCACCGGGGCCCCCTTGAACCTGA
CCCCAGACCAGGTAGTCGCAATCGCGTCAAACGGAGGGGGAAAGCAAGCCCTGGAAACCGTGCAAAGGTT
GTTGCCGGTCCTTTGTCAAGACCACGGCCTTACACCGGAGCAAGTCGTGGCCATTGCAAATAATAACGGT
GGCAAACAGGCTCTTGAGACGGTTCAGAGACTTCTCCCAGTTCTCTGTCAAGCCCACGGGCTGACTCCCG
ATCAAGTTGTAGCGATTGCGTCCAACGGTGGAGGGAAACAAGCATTGGAGACTGTCCAACGGCTCCTTCC
CGTGTTGTGTCAAGCCCACGGTTTGACGCCTGCACAAGTGGTCGCCATCGCCAACAACAACGGCGGTAAG
CAGGCGCTGGAAACAGTACAGCGCCTGCTGCCTGTACTGTGCCAGGATCATGGACTGACCCCAGACCAGG
TAGTCGCAATCGCGAACAATAATGGGGGAAAGCAAGCCCTGGAAACCGTGCAAAGGTTGTTGCCGGTCCT
TTGTCAAGACCACGGCCTTACACCGGAGCAAGTCGTGGCCATTGCATCCCACGACGGTGGCAAACAGGCT
CTTGAGACGGTTCAGAGACTTCTCCCAGTTCTCTGTCAAGCCCACGGGCTGACTCCCGATCAAGTTGTAG
CGATTGCGTCGCATGACGGAGGGAAACAAGCATTGGAGACTGTCCAACGGCTCCTTCCCGTGTTGTGTCA
AGCCCACGGTTTGACGCCTGCACAAGTGGTCGCCATCGCC
