[The description below was written by a language model from this plasmid's Addgene catalogue record.]
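Description:
TAL2043 is a mammalian expression plasmid encoding one half of a TALEN pair, named eGFP-TALEN-22-Right, built on the JDS74 backbone (6447 bp without insert). It is a high-copy plasmid propagated in E. coli under ampicillin selection. The record does not include a feature table, so the origin of replication and other backbone elements are not itemised. The vector type is listed as mammalian expression with T7, which suggests that a T7 promoter is also present and could support in vitro transcription, although the record does not elaborate on this.

The 1334 bp insert is a TAL effector repeat array, cloned into the backbone through BsmBI sites that were destroyed in the process, consistent with seamless Type IIS assembly. The backbone supplies the flanking parts of the nuclease: an N-terminal 3X Flag tag for detection and a C-terminal wild-type FokI cleavage domain, so the repeat array lands in frame between them. Expression is driven by the CMV promoter. Because FokI cuts only as a dimer, this "right" monomer is meant to be co-delivered with a matching "left" TALEN that binds the opposite strand across a spacer, producing a double-strand break between the two half-sites.

The name indicates that the target lies in the eGFP coding sequence, although the species field lists human. The plasmid comes from work describing FLASH assembly of TALENs for high-throughput genome editing, and an eGFP-directed pair is suited to measuring nuclease activity by disruption of an eGFP reporter. The depositor notes that the repetitive array is prone to recombination and recommends verifying the plasmid by diagnostic digest before use.
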