Addgene plasmid #39401: TAL2043
Depositing lab: Keith Joung. Depositing organization: Massachusetts General Hospital. Publication: FLASH assembly of TALENs for high-throughput genome editing. Reyon D, Tsai SQ, Khayter C, Foden JA, Sander JD, Joung JK. Nat Biotechnol. 2012 Apr 8. doi: 10.1038/nbt.2170. PubMed 22484455.
Backbone
  Vector backbone: JDS74
  Backbone manufacturer: Joung lab (Addgene Plasmid # 32288)
  Backbone size w/o insert (bp): 6447
  Vector type: Mammalian Expression ; T7
Growth in bacteria
  Bacterial resistance: Ampicillin, 100 μg/mL
  Growth temperature: 37°C
  Growth strain: XL1 Blue
  Copy number: High Copy
Gene/Insert
  Gene/Insert name: eGFP-TALEN-22-Right
  Species: H. sapiens (human)
  Insert size (bp): 1334
  Promoter: CMV
  Tag / fusion protein: 3X Flag (N terminal on backbone); WT FOKI (C terminal on backbone)
  Cloning method: Restriction Enzyme; 5′ cloning site BsmBI (destroyed during cloning); 3′ cloning site BsmBI (destroyed during cloning)
  Sequencing primers: 5′ CMV-F
Terms and licenses: Academic/Nonprofit Terms; Industry Terms: Not Available to Industry
Depositor comments: Target binding site: TTGTGGCCGTTTACG To reduce the chance of recombination in this plasmid, do not grow in liquid culture for more than 12-14 hours. It is strongly recommended that users perform a diagnostic digest to verify this plasmid prior to use. For example, a double digest of the plasmid with BamHI and KpnI should result in two bands at 2kb and 5.8kb
How to cite: TAL2043 was a gift from Keith Joung (Addgene plasmid # 39401 ; http://n2t.net/addgene:39401 ; RRID:Addgene_39401)
